Addgene plasmid #221599: CD8a-AA354-363-GFP
Purpose: Expresses CD8a fused with a segment of the Arl13b protein (amino acids 354-363) and GFP-tagged
Depositing lab: Lei Lu. Depositing organization: Nanyang Technological University (NTU). Publication: Rab8 and TNPO1 are ciliary transport adaptors for GTPase Arl13b by interacting with its RVEP motif containing ciliary targeting sequence. Mahajan D, Madugula V, Lu L. J Biol Chem. 2023 May;299(5):104604. doi: 10.1016/j.jbc.2023.104604. Epub 2023 Mar 11. PubMed 36907439.
Backbone
  Vector backbone: CD8a-(Δcyto)-GFP
  Backbone manufacturer: Madugula et al J Cell Sci. 2016
  Backbone size w/o insert (bp): 5000
  Total vector size (bp): 5363
  Vector type: Mammalian Expression
  Selectable markers: Neomycin (select with G418)
Growth in bacteria
  Bacterial resistance: Kanamycin, 50 μg/mL
  Growth temperature: 37°C
  Growth strain: DH5alpha
  Copy number: Unknown
Gene/Insert
  Gene/Insert name: Arl13B
  Species: H. sapiens (human)
  Insert size (bp): 30
  Mutation: Amino acids 354-363 are inserted
  Entrez Gene: ARL13B (a.k.a. ARL2L1, JBTS8)
  Promoter: CMV promoter
  Tag / fusion protein: EGFP (C terminal on backbone)
  Cloning method: Restriction Enzyme; 5′ cloning site EcoRI (unknown if destroyed); 3′ cloning site BamHI (unknown if destroyed)
  Sequencing primers: 5′ CMV Forward; 3′ EGFP-N
Terms and licenses: Academic/Nonprofit Terms; Industry Terms: Not Available to Industry
How to cite: CD8a-AA354-363-GFP was a gift from Lei Lu (Addgene plasmid # 221599 ; http://n2t.net/addgene:221599 ; RRID:Addgene_221599)
