[The description below was written by a language model from this plasmid's Addgene catalogue record and pLannotate feature annotations shown in this document.]
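Description:
CD8a-AA354-363-GFP is a mammalian expression plasmid built on a CD8a-(Δcyto)-GFP backbone, whose layout resembles an EGFP-N-type vector. It encodes a chimeric reporter in which a fragment of human CD8A, described by the backbone name as lacking its cytoplasmic tail, is joined to a ten-residue segment of human ARL13B (amino acids 354-363) and then to a C-terminal EGFP. The 30 bp ARL13B insert was cloned between EcoRI and BamHI sites. It is too short to be annotated in the feature table, but it corresponds to the small gap between the CD8A fragment and the EGFP coding sequence. Transcription is driven by the CMV immediate early enhancer and promoter and terminated by an SV40 polyadenylation signal.

The plasmid replicates in E. coli from a high-copy ColE1/pUC-type origin and also carries an f1 origin. A single NeoR/KanR gene (Tn5 aminoglycoside phosphotransferase) serves both hosts. A bacterial bla-type promoter drives it for kanamycin selection, and the SV40 early promoter with an HSV TK poly(A) signal drives it for G418 selection in mammalian cells. The short large T antigen, ble and bGH poly(A) fragments in the annotation appear to be incidental backbone matches rather than functional elements. The sequenced record is 5,339 nt, slightly shorter than the catalogued total of 5,363 bp.

The associated publication concerns the RVEP-motif-containing ciliary targeting sequence of Arl13b and its recognition by Rab8 and TNPO1. In that context, the construct places a candidate Arl13b peptide on a transmembrane reporter, so that GFP fluorescence can show whether the segment is enough to direct the reporter to cilia.
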