Features (pLannotate 1.2.2; 15 found; start..end, strand, type, name):
     61..364     +  enhancer       CMV enhancer: human cytomegalovirus immediate early enhancer
    365..568     +  promoter       CMV promoter: human cytomegalovirus (CMV) immediate early promoter
    591..618     +  misc_feature   MCS (fragment): multiple cloning site
    619..1248    +  CDS            CD8A (fragment) (sequence partly withheld): CD8A_HUMAN - Also known as MAL. Experimental evidence at protein level: Swiss-Prot protein existence level 1. Integral membrane glycoprotein that plays an essential role in the immune response and serves multiple functions in responses against both external and internal offenses. In T-cells, functions primarily as a coreceptor for MHC class I molecule:peptide complex. The antigens presented by class I peptides are derived from cytosolic proteins while class II derived from extracellular proteins. Interacts simultaneously with the T-cell receptor (TCR) and the MHC class I proteins presented by
   1285..2004    +  CDS            EGFP: the original enhanced GFP (Yang et al., 1996) mammalian codon-optimized
   2021..2104    +  CDS            large T antigen (fragment): large T antigen from SV40 (simian virus 40)
   2127..2248    +  polyA_signal   SV40 poly(A) signal: SV40 polyadenylation signal
   2282..2710    -  rep_origin     f1 ori (sequence partly withheld): f1 bacteriophage origin of replication; arrow indicates direction of (+) strand synthesis
   2737..2841    +  promoter       AmpR promoter: bla
   2843..3200    +  promoter       SV40 promoter: SV40 enhancer and early promoter
   3235..4029    +  CDS            NeoR/KanR: aminoglycoside phosphotransferase from Tn5; aph(3')-II (or nptII); confers resistance to neomycin, kanamycin, and G418 (Geneticin®)
   4050..4202    +  CDS            ble (fragment): BLE_KLEPN - Experimental evidence at protein level: Swiss-Prot protein existence level 1. Binding protein with a strong affinity to the bleomycin family of antibiotics. Binds to CL990; an antimitotic-antibiotic compound. From Klebsiella pneumoniae.
   4261..4308    +  polyA_signal   HSV TK poly(A) signal: herpes simplex virus thymidine kinase polyadenylation signal (Cole and Stacy, 1985)
   4399..4415    -  polyA_signal   bGH poly(A) signal (fragment): bovine growth hormone polyadenylation signal
   4637..5225    +  rep_origin     ori: high-copy-number ColE1/pMB1/pBR322/pUC origin of replication
>Addgene plasmid #221599 | CD8a-AA354-363-GFP | addgene full sequence | sequence record 494683 | Addgene NGS Result
TAGTTATTAATAGTAATCAATTACGGGGTCATTAGTTCATAGCCCATATATGGAGTTCCGCGTTACATAA
CTTACGGTAAATGGCCCGCCTGGCTGACCGCCCAACGACCCCCGCCCATTGACGTCAATAATGACGTATG
TTCCCATAGTAACGCCAATAGGGACTTTCCATTGACGTCAATGGGTGGAGTATTTACGGTAAACTGCCCA
CTTGGCAGTACATCAAGTGTATCATATGCCAAGTACGCCCCCTATTGACGTCAATGACGGTAAATGGCCC
GCCTGGCATTATGCCCAGTACATGACCTTATGGGACTTTCCTACTTGGCAGTACATCTACGTATTAGTCA
TCGCTATTACCATGGTGATGCGGTTTTGGCAGTACATCAATGGGCGTGGATAGCGGTTTGACTCACGGGG
ATTTCCAAGTCTCCACCCCATTGACGTCAATGGGAGTTTGTTTTGGCACCAAAATCAACGGGACTTTCCA
AAATGTCGTAACAACTCCGCCCCATTGACGCAAATGGGCGGTAGGCGTGTACGGTGGGAGGTCTATATAA
GCAGAGCTGGTTTAGTGAACCGTCAGATCCGCTAGCGCTACCGGACTCAGATCTCGAGATGGCCTTACCA
GTGACCGCCTTGCTCCTGCCGCTGGCCTTGCTGCTCCACGCCGCCAGGCCG
[360 nt withheld, positions 682-1041]
GCGCCGCGACCACCAACACCGGCGCCCACCATCGCGTCGCAGCCCCTGTCCCTGCGCCCAGAGGCGTGCC
GGCCAGCGGCGGGGGGCGCAGTGCACACGAGGGGGCTGGACTTCGCCTGTGATATCTACATCTGGGCGCC
CTTGGCCGGGACTTGTGGGGTCCTTCTCCTGTCACTGGTTATCACCGAATTCAAAAGGAACCACCGGGTA
GAACCACTTAATCAGGATCCACCGGTCGCCACCATGGTGAGCAAGGGCGAGGAGCTGTTCACCGGGGTGG
TGCCCATCCTGGTCGAGCTGGACGGCGACGTAAACGGCCACAAGTTCAGCGTGTCCGGCGAGGGCGAGGG
CGATGCCACCTACGGCAAGCTGACCCTGAAGTTCATCTGCACCACCGGCAAGCTGCCCGTGCCCTGGCCC
ACCCTCGTGACCACCCTGACCTACGGCGTGCAGTGCTTCAGCCGCTACCCCGACCACATGAAGCAGCACG
ACTTCTTCAAGTCCGCCATGCCCGAAGGCTACGTCCAGGAGCGCACCATCTTCTTCAAGGACGACGGCAA
CTACAAGACCCGCGCCGAGGTGAAGTTCGAGGGCGACACCCTGGTGAACCGCATCGAGCTGAAGGGCATC
GACTTCAAGGAGGACGGCAACATCCTGGGGCACAAGCTGGAGTACAACTACAACAGCCACAACGTCTATA
TCATGGCCGACAAGCAGAAGAACGGCATCAAGGTGAACTTCAAGATCCGCCACAACATCGAGGACGGCAG
CGTGCAGCTCGCCGACCACTACCAGCAGAACACCCCCATCGGCGACGGCCCCGTGCTGCTGCCCGACAAC
CACTACCTGAGCACCCAGTCCGCCCTGAGCAAAGACCCCAACGAGAAGCGCGATCACATGGTCCTGCTGG
AGTTCGTGACCGCCGCCGGGATCACTCTCGGCATGGACGAGCTGTACAAGTAAAGCGGCCGCGACTCTAG
ATCATAATCAGCCATACCACATTTGTAGAGGTTTTACTTGCTTTAAAAAACCTCCCACACCTCCCCCTGA
ACCTGAAACATAAAATGAATGCAATTGTTGTTGTTAACTTGTTTATTGCAGCTTATAATGGTTACAAATA
AAGCAATAGCATCACAAATTTCACAAATAAAGCATTTTTTTCACTGCATTCTAGTTGTGGTTTGTCCAAA
CTCATCAATGTATCTTAAGGCGTAAATTGTAAGCGTTAATATTTTGTTAAAATTCGCGTTAAATTTTTGT
TAAATCAGCTCATTTTTTAACCAATAGGCCGAAATCGGCAAAATCCCTTATAAATCAAAAGAATAGACCG
AGATAGGGT
[37 nt withheld, positions 2381-2417]
AAAGAACGTGGACTCCAACGTCAAAGG
[49 nt withheld, positions 2445-2493]
T
[91 nt withheld, positions 2495-2585]
G
[124 nt withheld, positions 2587-2710]
CAGGTGGCACTTTTCGGGGAAATGTGCGCGGAACCCCTATTTGTTTATTTTTCTAAATACATTCAAATAT
GTATCCGCTCATGAGACAATAACCCTGATAAATGCTTCAATAATATTGAAAAAGGAAGAGTCCTGAGGCG
GAAAGAACCAGCTGTGGAATGTGTGTCAGTTAGGGTGTGGAAAGTCCCCAGGCTCCCCAGCAGGCAGAAG
TATGCAAAGCATGCATCTCAATTAGTCAGCAACCAGGTGTGGAAAGTCCCCAGGCTCCCCAGCAGGCAGA
AGTATGCAAAGCATGCATCTCAATTAGTCAGCAACCATAGTCCCGCCCCTAACTCCGCCCATCCCGCCCC
TAACTCCGCCCAGTTCCGCCCATTCTCCGCCCCATGGCTGACTAATTTTTTTTATTTATGCAGAGGCCGA
GGCCGCCTCGGCCTCTGAGCTATTCCAGAAGTAGTGAGGAGGCTTTTTTGGAGGCCTAGGCTTTTGCAAA
GATCGATCAAGAGACAGGATGAGGATCGTTTCGCATGATTGAACAAGATGGATTGCACGCAGGTTCTCCG
GCCGCTTGGGTGGAGAGGCTATTCGGCTATGACTGGGCACAACAGACAATCGGCTGCTCTGATGCCGCCG
TGTTCCGGCTGTCAGCGCAGGGGCGCCCGGTTCTTTTTGTCAAGACCGACCTGTCCGGTGCCCTGAATGA
ACTGCAAGACGAGGCAGCGCGGCTATCGTGGCTGGCCACGACGGGCGTTCCTTGCGCAGCTGTGCTCGAC
GTTGTCACTGAAGCGGGAAGGGACTGGCTGCTATTGGGCGAAGTGCCGGGGCAGGATCTCCTGTCATCTC
ACCTTGCTCCTGCCGAGAAAGTATCCATCATGGCTGATGCAATGCGGCGGCTGCATACGCTTGATCCGGC
TACCTGCCCATTCGACCACCAAGCGAAACATCGCATCGAGCGAGCACGTACTCGGATGGAAGCCGGTCTT
GTCGATCAGGATGATCTGGACGAAGAGCATCAGGGGCTCGCGCCAGCCGAACTGTTCGCCAGGCTCAAGG
CGAGCATGCCCGACGGCGAGGATCTCGTCGTGACCCATGGCGATGCCTGCTTGCCGAATATCATGGTGGA
AAATGGCCGCTTTTCTGGATTCATCGACTGTGGCCGGCTGGGTGTGGCGGACCGCTATCAGGACATAGCG
TTGGCTACCCGTGATATTGCTGAAGAGCTTGGCGGCGAATGGGCTGACCGCTTCCTCGTGCTTTACGGTA
TCGCCGCTCCCGATTCGCAGCGCATCGCCTTCTATCGCCTTCTTGACGAGTTCTTCTGAGCGGGACTCTG
GGGTTCGAAATGACCGACCAAGCGACGCCCAACCTGCCATCACGAGATTTCGATTCCACCGCCGCCTTCT
ATGAAAGGTTGGGCTTCGGAATCGTTTTCCGGGACGCCGGCTGGATGATCCTCCAGCGCGGGGATCTCAT
GCTGGAGTTCTTCGCCCACCCTAGGGGGAGGCTAACTGAAACACGGAAGGAGACAATACCGGAAGGAACC
CGCGCTATGACGGCAATAAAAAGACAGAATAAAACGCACGGTGTTGGGTCGTTTGTTCATAAACGCGGGG
TTCGGTCCCAGGGCTGGCACTCTGTCGATACCCCACCGAGACCCCATTGGGGCCAATACGCCCGCGTTTC
TTCCTTTTCCCCACCCCACCCCCCAAGTTCGGGTGAAGGCCCAGGGCTCGCAGCCAACGTCGGGGCGGCA
GGCCCTGCCATAGCCTCAGGTTACTCATATATACTTTAGATTGATTTAAAACTTCATTTTTAATTTAAAA
GGATCTAGGTGAAGATCCTTTTTGATAATCTCATGACCAAAATCCCTTAACGTGAGTTTTCGTTCCACTG
AGCGTCAGACCCCGTAGAAAAGATCAAAGGATCTTCTTGAGATCCTTTTTTTCTGCGCGTAATCTGCTGC
TTGCAAACAAAAAAACCACCGCTACCAGCGGTGGTTTGTTTGCCGGATCAAGAGCTACCAACTCTTTTTC
CGAAGGTAACTGGCTTCAGCAGAGCGCAGATACCAAATACTGTTCTTCTAGTGTAGCCGTAGTTAGGCCA
CCACTTCAAGAACTCTGTAGCACCGCCTACATACCTCGCTCTGCTAATCCTGTTACCAGTGGCTGCTGCC
AGTGGCGATAAGTCGTGTCTTACCGGGTTGGACTCAAGACGATAGTTACCGGATAAGGCGCAGCGGTCGG
GCTGAACGGGGGGTTCGTGCACACAGCCCAGCTTGGAGCGAACGACCTACACCGAACTGAGATACCTACA
GCGTGAGCTATGAGAAAGCGCCACGCTTCCCGAAGGGAGAAAGGCGGACAGGTATCCGGTAAGCGGCAGG
GTCGGAACAGGAGAGCGCACGAGGGAGCTTCCAGGGGGAAACGCCTGGTATCTTTATAGTCCTGTCGGGT
TTCGCCACCTCTGACTTGAGCGTCGATTTTTGTGATGCTCGTCAGGGGGGCGGAGCCTATGGAAAAACGC
CAGCAACGCGGCCTTTTTACGGTTCCTGGCCTTTTGCTGGCCTTTTGCTCACATGTTCTTTCCTGCGTTA
TCCCCTGATTCTGTGGATAACCGTATTACCGCCATGCAT
